Addgene plasmid #216795: pCW57-Cx32-IRES-GCaMP6s
Purpose: Inducible bicistronic lentiviral plasmid for the simultaneous expression of Connexin 32 and cytosolic GCaMP6s
Depositing lab: Fabio Mammano. Depositing organization: Consiglio Nazionale delle Ricerche (CNR). Publication: A fully human IgG1 antibody targeting connexin 32 extracellular domain blocks CMTX1 hemichannel dysfunction in an in vitro model. Tettey-Matey A, Donati V, Cimmino C, Di Pietro C, Buratto D, Panarelli M, Reale A, Calistri A, Fornaini MV, Zhou R, Yang G, Zonta F, Marazziti D, Mammano F. Cell Commun Signal. 2024 Dec 5;22(1):589. doi: 10.1186/s12964-024-01969-0. PubMed 39639332.
Backbone
  Vector backbone: pCW57.1
  Vector type: Lentiviral
  Selectable markers: Puromycin ; None
Growth in bacteria
  Bacterial resistance: Ampicillin, 100 μg/mL
  Growth temperature: 37°C
  Growth strain: NEB Stable
  Copy number: Unknown
How to cite: pCW57-Cx32-IRES-GCaMP6s was a gift from Fabio Mammano (Addgene plasmid # 216795 ; http://n2t.net/addgene:216795 ; RRID:Addgene_216795)
