[The description below was written by a language model from this plasmid's Addgene catalogue record and pLannotate feature annotations shown in this document.]
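Description:
pCW57-Cx32-IRES-GCaMP6s is a doxycycline-inducible, bicistronic lentiviral transfer plasmid built on the pCW57.1 backbone. It is designed to co-express human connexin 32 (GJB1) and the cytosolic calcium indicator GCaMP6s in mammalian cells. It is propagated in E. coli through a high-copy ColE1/pUC-type origin with ampicillin selection (AmpR). The viral portion has a third-generation, self-inactivating layout. An RSV promoter drives genomic RNA from a truncated HIV-1 5' LTR, followed by the Ψ packaging signal with a gag fragment, the RRE for Rev-dependent nuclear export, and the cPPT/CTS. At the downstream end are a WPRE and a ΔU3 3' LTR. An SV40 poly(A) signal and SV40 origin lie outside the proviral region.

The payload is an all-in-one Tet-On arrangement. A tight TRE promoter (seven tet operators upstream of a minimal CMV promoter) transcribes a single mRNA carrying the GJB1 coding sequence, an EMCV IRES and GCaMP6s, so cells making the connexin also make the calcium sensor from the same transcript. Downstream, a constitutive human PGK promoter precedes the puromycin resistance gene and an rtTA3-type reverse tetracycline transactivator. The annotation does not show the linker joining these two coding sequences. This cassette allows puromycin selection of transduced cells and supplies the transactivator that switches on the TRE promoter when doxycycline is present.

According to the associated publication title, the construct was used in an in vitro model of CMTX1 hemichannel dysfunction. In such a model, GCaMP6s fluorescence can report cytosolic calcium changes in cells expressing connexin 32, for example when testing a hemichannel-blocking antibody.
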