Features (pLannotate 1.2.2; 28 found; start..end, strand, type, name):
      1..181     +  LTR            5' LTR (truncated): truncated 5' long terminal repeat (LTR) from HIV-1
    228..353     +  misc_feature   HIV-1 Ψ: packaging signal of human immunodeficiency virus type 1
    337..700     +  CDS            HIV-1 gag (fragment): gag protein from human immunodeficiency virus 1; gag
    846..1079    +  misc_feature   RRE: The Rev response element (RRE) of HIV-1 allows for Rev-dependent mRNA export from the nucleus to the cytoplasm.
   1456..1480    +  CDS            Rev (fragment): human immunodeficiency virus 1 (HIV-1) Rev protein; rev; enhances nuclear export of unspliced and incompletely spliced viral mRNAs
   1521..1638    +  misc_feature   cPPT/CTS: central polypurine tract and central termination sequence of HIV-1
   1692..2006    +  promoter       tight TRE promoter: Tet-responsive promoter PTight, consisting of seven tet operator sequences followed by the minimal CMV promoter
   2049..2897    +  CDS            GJB1: CXB1_HUMAN - Also known as CX32. Experimental evidence at protein level: Swiss-Prot protein existence level 1. One gap junction consists of a cluster of closely packed pairs of transmembrane channels, the connexons, through which materials of low MW diffuse from one cell to a neighboring cell. From Homo sapiens (Human).
   3018..3480    +  misc_feature   IRES: internal ribosome entry site (IRES) of the encephalomyocarditis virus (EMCV)
   3494..4844    +  CDS            GCaMP6s (fragment): improved fluorescent protein-based calcium sensor (Chen et al., 2013)
   4853..5363    +  promoter       hPGK promoter: human phosphoglycerate kinase 1 promoter
   5373..5969    +  CDS            PuroR (fragment): puromycin N-acetyltransferase; pac from Streptomyces; confers resistance to puromycin
   6024..6721    +  CDS            rtTA3 (fragment): reverse tetracycline transactivator 3 activates expression from Tet-responsive promoters in the presence of doxycycline
   6651..6761    +  CDS            VP48: 3 tandem repeats of the minimal activation domain of herpes simplex virus VP16 (Cheng et al., 2013)
   6797..7345    +  misc_feature   WPRE (fragment): woodchuck hepatitis virus posttranscriptional regulatory element
   7371..7442    +  CDS            nef (fragment): NEF_HV1Z2 - Experimental evidence at protein level: Swiss-Prot protein existence level 1. Extracellular Nef protein targets CD4(+) T-lymphocytes for apoptosis by interacting with CXCR4 surface receptors. From Human immunodeficiency virus type 1 group M subtype D (isolate Z2/CDC-Z34) (HIV-1).
   7444..7677    +  LTR            3' LTR (ΔU3): self-inactivating 3' long terminal repeat (LTR) from HIV-1
   7749..7870    +  polyA_signal   SV40 poly(A) signal: SV40 polyadenylation signal
   7910..8045    +  rep_origin     SV40 ori: SV40 origin of replication
   8053..8116    +  promoter       AmpR promoter: bla
   8117..8977    +  CDS            AmpR: β-lactamase; bla; confers resistance to ampicillin, carbenicillin, and related antibiotics
   9148..9736    +  rep_origin     ori: high-copy-number ColE1/pMB1/pBR322/pUC origin of replication
   9919..10011   +  CDS            lacI (fragment): lac repressor; lacI; The lac repressor binds to the lac operator to inhibit transcription in E. coli. This inhibition can be relieved by adding lactose or isopropyl-β-D-thiogalactopyranoside (IPTG).
  10024..10045   +  protein_bind   CAP binding site: CAP binding activates transcription in the presence of cAMP. E. coli catabolite activator protein
  10060..10090   +  promoter       lac promoter: promoter for the E. coli lac operon
  10098..10114   +  protein_bind   lac operator: The lac repressor binds to the lac operator to inhibit transcription in E. coli. This inhibition can be relieved by adding lactose or isopropyl-β-D-thiogalactopyranoside (IPTG). lac repressor encoded by lacI
  10159..10177   +  promoter       T3 promoter: promoter for bacteriophage T3 RNA polymerase
  10205..10431   +  promoter       RSV promoter: Rous sarcoma virus enhancer/promoter
>Addgene plasmid #216795 | pCW57-Cx32-IRES-GCaMP6s | addgene full sequence | sequence record 430339 | Addgene NGS Result
GGGTCTCTCTGGTTAGACCAGATCTGAGCCTGGGAGCTCTCTGGCTAACTAGGGAACCCACTGCTTAAGC
CTCAATAAAGCTTGCCTTGAGTGCTTCAAGTAGTGTGTGCCCGTCTGTTGTGTGACTCTGGTAACTAGAG
ATCCCTCAGACCCTTTTAGTCAGTGTGGAAAATCTCTAGCAGTGGCGCCCGAACAGGGACTTGAAAGCGA
AAGGGAAACCAGAGGAGCTCTCTCGACGCAGGACTCGGCTTGCTGAAGCGCGCACGGCAAGAGGCGAGGG
GCGGCGACTGGTGAGTACGCCAAAAATTTTGACTAGCGGAGGCTAGAAGGAGAGAGATGGGTGCGAGAGC
GTCAGTATTAAGCGGGGGAGAATTAGATCGCGATGGGAAAAAATTCGGTTAAGGCCAGGGGGAAAGAAAA
AATATAAATTAAAACATATAGTATGGGCAAGCAGGGAGCTAGAACGATTCGCAGTTAATCCTGGCCTGTT
AGAAACATCAGAAGGCTGTAGACAAATACTGGGACAGCTACAACCATCCCTTCAGACAGGATCAGAAGAA
CTTAGATCATTATATAATACAGTAGCAACCCTCTATTGTGTGCATCAAAGGATAGAGATAAAAGACACCA
AGGAAGCTTTAGACAAGATAGAGGAAGAGCAAAACAAAAGTAAGACCACCGCACAGCAAGCGGCCGCTGA
TCTTCAGACCTGGAGGAGGAGATATGAGGGACAATTGGAGAAGTGAATTATATAAATATAAAGTAGTAAA
AATTGAACCATTAGGAGTAGCACCCACCAAGGCAAAGAGAAGAGTGGTGCAGAGAGAAAAAAGAGCAGTG
GGAATAGGAGCTTTGTTCCTTGGGTTCTTGGGAGCAGCAGGAAGCACTATGGGCGCAGCGTCAATGACGC
TGACGGTACAGGCCAGACAATTATTGTCTGGTATAGTGCAGCAGCAGAACAATTTGCTGAGGGCTATTGA
GGCGCAACAGCATCTGTTGCAACTCACAGTCTGGGGCATCAAGCAGCTCCAGGCAAGAATCCTGGCTGTG
GAAAGATACCTAAAGGATCAACAGCTCCTGGGGATTTGGGGTTGCTCTGGAAAACTCATTTGCACCACTG
CTGTGCCTTGGAATGCTAGTTGGAGTAATAAATCTCTGGAACAGATTTGGAATCACACGACCTGGATGGA
GTGGGACAGAGAAATTAACAATTACACAAGCTTAATACACTCCTTAATTGAAGAATCGCAAAACCAGCAA
GAAAAGAATGAACAAGAATTATTGGAATTAGATAAATGGGCAAGTTTGTGGAATTGGTTTAACATAACAA
ATTGGCTGTGGTATATAAAATTATTCATAATGATAGTAGGAGGCTTGGTAGGTTTAAGAATAGTTTTTGC
TGTACTTTCTATAGTGAATAGAGTTAGGCAGGGATATTCACCATTATCGTTTCAGACCCACCTCCCAACC
CCGAGGGGACAATTCTCGACCTCGAGACAAATGGCAGTATTCATCCACAATTTTAAAAGAAAAGGGGGGA
TTGGGGGGTACAGTGCAGGGGAAAGAATAGTAGACATAATAGCAACAGACATACAAACTAAAGAATTACA
AAAACAAATTACAAAAATTCAAAATTTTCGGGTTTATTACAGGGACAGCAGAGATCCACTTTGGCCGCGA
ATCGATATGTCGAGTTTACTCCCTATCAGTGATAGAGAACGTATGTCGAGTTTACTCCCTATCAGTGATA
GAGAACGATGTCGAGTTTACTCCCTATCAGTGATAGAGAACGTATGTCGAGTTTACTCCCTATCAGTGAT
AGAGAACGTATGTCGAGTTTACTCCCTATCAGTGATAGAGAACGTATGTCGAGTTTATCCCTATCAGTGA
TAGAGAACGTATGTCGAGTTTACTCCCTATCAGTGATAGAGAACGTATGTCGAGGTAGGCGTGTACGGTG
GGAGGCCTATATAAGCAGAGCTCGTTTAGTGAACCGTCAGATCGCCTGGAGAATTGGCTAGCACCGGTAT
GCATGGCCGGCCGAATTCATGAACTGGACAGGTTTGTACACCTTGCTCAGTGGCGTGAACCGGCATTCTA
CTGCCATTGGCCGAGTATGGCTCTCGGTCATCTTCATCTTCAGAATCATGGTGCTGGTGGTGGCTGCAGA
GAGTGTGTGGGGTGATGAGAAATCTTCCTTCATCTGCAACACACTCCAGCCTGGCTGCAACAGCGTTTGC
TATGACCAATTCTTCCCCATCTCCCATGTGCGGCTGTGGTCCCTGCAGCTCATCCTAGTTTCCACCCCAG
CTCTCCTCGTGGCCATGCACGTGGCTCACCAGCAACACATAGAGAAGAAAATGCTACGGCTTGAGGGCCA
TGGGGACCCCCTACACCTGGAGGAGGTGAAGAGGCACAAGGTCCACATCTCAGGGACACTGTGGTGGACC
TATGTCATCAGCGTGGTGTTCCGGCTGTTGTTTGAGGCCGTCTTCATGTATGTCTTTTATCTGCTCTACC
CTGGCTATGCCATGGTGCGGCTGGTCAAGTGCGACGTCTACCCCTGCCCCAACACAGTGGACTGCTTCGT
GTCCCGCCCCACCGAGAAAACCGTCTTCACCGTCTTCATGCTAGCTGCCTCTGGCATCTGCATCATCCTC
AATGTGGCCGAGGTGGTGTACCTCATCATCCGGGCCTGTGCCCGCCGAGCCCAGCGCCGCTCCAATCCAC
CTTCCCGCAAGGGCTCGGGCTTCGGCCACCGCCTCTCACCTGAATACAAGCAGAATGAGATCAACAAGCT
GCTGAGTGAGCAGGATGGCTCCCTGAAAGACATACTGCGCCGCAGCCCTGGCACCGGGGCTGGGCTGGCT
GAAAAGAGCGACCGCTGCTCGGCCTGCTGAACGCGTCCCCTCTCCCTCCCCCCCCCCTAACGTTACTGGC
CGAAGCCGCTTGGAATAAGGCCGGTGTGCGTTTGTCTATATGTTATTTTCCACCATATTGCCGTCTTTTG
GCAATGTGAGGGCCCGGAAACCTGGCCCTGTCTTCTTGACGAGCATTCCTAGGGGTCTTTCCCCTCTCGC
CAAAGGAATGCAAGGTCTGTTGAATGTCGTGAAGGAAGCAGTTCCTCTGGAAGCTTCTTGAAGACAAACA
ACGTCTGTAGCGACCCTTTGCAGGCAGCGGAACCCCCCACCTGGCGACAGGTGCCTCTGCGGCCAAAAGC
CACGTGTATAAGATACACCTGCAAAGGCGGCACAACCCCAGTGCCACGTTGTGAGTTGGATAGTTGTGGA
AAGAGTCAAATGGCTCTCCTCAAGCGTATTCAACAAGGGGCTGAAGGATGCCCAGAAGGTACCCCATTGT
ATGGGATCTGATCTGGGGCCTCGGTGCACATGCTTTACATGTGTTTAGTCGAGGTTAAAAAAACGTCTAG
GCCCCCCGAACCACGGGGACGTGGTTTTCCTTTGAAAAACACGATGATAATATGGCCACAACCATGGGTT
CTCATCATCATCATCATCATGGTATGGCTAGCATGACTGGTGGACAGCAAATGGGTCGGGATCTGTACGA
CGATGACGATAAGGATCTCGCCACCATGGTCGACTCATCACGTCGTAAGTGGAATAAGACAGGTCACGCA
GTCAGAGCTATAGGTCGGCTGAGCTCACTCGAGAACGTCTATATCAAGGCCGACAAGCAGAAGAACGGCA
TCAAGGCGAACTTCCACATCCGCCACAACATCGAGGACGGCGGCGTGCAGCTCGCCTACCACTACCAGCA
GAACACCCCCATCGGCGACGGCCCCGTGCTGCTGCCCGACAACCACTACCTGAGCGTGCAGTCCAAACTT
TCGAAAGACCCCAACGAGAAGCGCGATCACATGGTCCTGCTGGAGTTCGTGACCGCCGCCGGGATCACTC
TCGGCATGGACGAGCTGTACAAGGGCGGTACCGGAGGGAGCATGGTGAGCAAGGGCGAGGAGCTGTTCAC
CGGGGTGGTGCCCATCCTGGTCGAGCTGGACGGCGACGTAAACGGCCACAAGTTCAGCGTGTCCGGCGAG
GGTGAGGGCGATGCCACCTACGGCAAGCTGACCCTGAAGTTCATCTGCACCACCGGCAAGCTGCCCGTGC
CCTGGCCCACCCTCGTGACCACCCTGACCTACGGCGTGCAGTGCTTCAGCCGCTACCCCGACCACATGAA
GCAGCACGACTTCTTCAAGTCCGCCATGCCCGAAGGCTACATCCAGGAGCGCACCATCTTCTTCAAGGAC
GACGGCAACTACAAGACCCGCGCCGAGGTGAAGTTCGAGGGCGACACCCTGGTGAACCGCATCGAGCTGA
AGGGCATCGACTTCAAGGAGGACGGCAACATCCTGGGGCACAAGCTGGAGTACAACCTGCCGGACCAACT
GACTGAAGAGCAGATCGCAGAATTTAAAGAGGCTTTCTCCCTATTTGACAAGGACGGGGATGGGACAATA
ACAACCAAGGAGCTGGGGACGGTGATGCGGTCTCTGGGGCAGAACCCCACAGAAGCAGAGCTGCAGGACA
TGATCAATGAAGTAGATGCCGACGGTGACGGCACAATCGACTTCCCTGAGTTCCTGACAATGATGGCAAG
AAAAATGAAATACAGGGACACGGAAGAAGAAATTAGAGAAGCGTTCGGTGTGTTTGATAAGGATGGCAAT
GGCTACATCAGTGCAGCAGAGCTTCGCCACGTGATGACAAACCTTGGAGAGAAGTTAACAGATGAAGAGG
TTGATGAAATGATCAGGGAAGCAGACATCGATGGGGATGGTCAGGTAAACTACGAAGAGTTTGTACAAAT
GATGACAGCGAAGTAGGGATCCGGGGTTGGGGTTGCGCCTTTTCCAAGGCAGCCCTGGGTTTGCGCAGGG
ACGCGGCTGCTCTGGGCGTGGTTCCGGGAAACGCAGCGGCGCCGACCCTGGGTCTCGCACATTCTTCACG
TCCGTTCGCAGCGTCACCCGGATCTTCGCCGCTACCCTTGTGGGCCCCCCGGCGACGCTTCCTGCTCCGC
CCCTAAGTCGGGAAGGTTCCTTGCGGTTCGCGGCGTGCCGGACGTGACAAACGGAAGCCGCACGTCTCAC
TAGTACCCTCGCAGACGGACAGCGCCAGGGAGCAATGGCAGCGCGCCGACCGCGATGGGCTGTGGCCAAT
AGCGGCTGCTCAGCAGGGCGCGCCGAGAGCAGCGGCCGGGAAGGGGCGGTGCGGGAGGCGGGGTGTGGGG
CGGTAGTGTGGGCCCTGTTCCTGCCCGCGCGGTGTTCCGCATTCTGCAAGCCTCCGGAGCGCACGTCGGC
AGTCGGCTCCCTCGTTGACCGAATCACCGACCTCTCTCCCCAGCAATTCACCATGACCGAGTACAAGCCC
ACGGTGCGCCTCGCCACCCGCGACGACGTCCCCAGGGCCGTACGCACCCTCGCCGCCGCGTTCGCCGACT
ACCCCGCCACGCGCCACACCGTCGATCCGGACCGCCACATCGAGCGGGTCACCGAGCTGCAAGAACTCTT
CCTCACGCGCGTCGGGCTCGACATCGGCAAGGTGTGGGTCGCGGACGACGGCGCCGCGGTGGCGGTCTGG
ACCACGCCGGAGAGCGTCGAAGCGGGGGCGGTGTTCGCCGAGATCGGCCCGCGCATGGCCGAGTTGAGCG
GTTCCCGGCTGGCCGCGCAGCAACAGATGGAAGGCCTCCTGGCGCCGCACCGGCCCAAGGAGCCCGCGTG
GTTCCTGGCCACCGTCGGCGTCTCGCCCGACCACCAGGGCAAGGGTCTGGGCAGCGCCGTCGTGCTCCCC
GGAGTGGAGGCGGCCGAGCGCGCCGGGGTGCCCGCCTTCCTGGAGACCTCCGCGCCCCGCAACCTCCCCT
TCTACGAGCGGCTCGGCTTCACCGTCACCGCCGACGTCGAGGTGCCCGAAGGACCGCGCACCTGGTGCAT
GACCCGCAAGCCCGGTGCCGAAGGTAGAGGTTCTCTCCTCACTTGTGGTGATGTTGAAGAAAACCCTGGT
CCAATGTCTAGACTGGACAAGAGCAAAGTCATAAACGGAGCTCTGGAATTACTCAATGGTGTCGGTATCG
AAGGCCTGACGACAAGGAAACTCGCTCAAAAGCTGGGAGTTGAGCAGCCTACCCTGTACTGGCACGTGAA
GAACAAGCGGGCCCTGCTCGATGCCCTGCCAATCGAGATGCTGGACAGGCATCATACCCACTTCTGCCCC
CTGGAAGGCGAGTCATGGCAAGACTTTCTGCGGAACAACGCCAAGTCATACCGCTGTGCTCTCCTCTCAC
ATCGCGACGGGGCTAAAGTGCATCTCGGCACCCGCCCAACAGAGAAACAGTACGAAACCCTGGAAAATCA
GCTCGCGTTCCTGTGTCAGCAAGGCTTCTCCCTGGAGAACGCACTGTACGCTCTGTCCGCCGTGGGCCAC
TTTACACTGGGCTGCGTATTGGAGGAACAGGAGCATCAAGTAGCAAAAGAGGAAAGAGAGACACCTACCA
CCGATTCTATGCCCCCACTTCTGAGACAAGCAATTGAGCTGTTCGACCGGCAGGGAGCCGAACCTGCCTT
CCTTTTCGGCCTGGAACTAATCATATGTGGCCTGGAGAAACAGCTAAAGTGCGAAAGCGGCGGGCCGACC
GACGCCCTTGACGATTTTGACTTAGACATGCTCCCAGCCGATGCCCTTGACGACTTTGACCTTGATATGC
TGCCTGCTGACGCTCTTGACGATTTTGACCTTGACATGCTCCCCGGGTAACTAAGTAAGGATCGATCCAA
GATATCGTATTCTTAACTATGTTGCTCCTTTTACGCTATGTGGATACGCTGCTTTAATGCCTTTGTATCA
TGCTATTGCTTCCCGTATGGCTTTCATTTTCTCCTCCTTGTATAAATCCTGGTTGCTGTCTCTTTATGAG
GAGTTGTGGCCCGTTGTCAGGCAACGTGGCGTGGTGTGCACTGTGTTTGCTGACGCAACCCCCACTGGTT
GGGGCATTGCCACCACCTGTCAGCTCCTTTCCGGGACTTTCGCTTTCCCCCTCCCTATTGCCACGGCGGA
ACTCATCGCCGCCTGCCTTGCCCGCTGCTGGACAGGGGCTCGGCTGTTGGGCACTGACAATTCCGTGGTG
TTGTCGGGGAAGCTGACGTCCTTTCCATGGCTGCTCGCCTGTGTTGCCACCTGGATTCTGCGCGGGACGT
CCTTCTGCTACGTCCCTTCGGCCCTCAATCCAGCGGACCTTCCTTCCCGCGGCCTGCTGCCGGCTCTGCG
GCCTCTTCCGCGTCTTCGCCTTCGCCCTCAGACGAGTCGGATCTCCCTTTGGGCCGCCTCCCCGCCTGTT
TCGCCTCGGCGTCCGGACTAGAGGTACCTTTAAGACCAATGACTTACAAGGCAGCTGTAGATCTTAGCCA
CTTTTTAAAAGAAAAGGGGGGACTGGAAGGGCTAATTCACTCCCAACGAAGACAAGATCTGCTTTTTGCT
TGTACTGGGTCTCTCTGGTTAGACCAGATCTGAGCCTGGGAGCTCTCTGGCTAACTAGGGAACCCACTGC
TTAAGCCTCAATAAAGCTTGCCTTGAGTGCTTCAAGTAGTGTGTGCCCGTCTGTTGTGTGACTCTGGTAA
CTAGAGATCCCTCAGACCCTTTTAGTCAGTGTGGAAAATCTCTAGCAGTAGTAGTTCATGTCATCTTATT
ATTCAGTATTTATAACTTGCAAAGAAATGAATATCAGAGAGTGAGAGGAACTTGTTTATTGCAGCTTATA
ATGGTTACAAATAAAGCAATAGCATCACAAATTTCACAAATAAAGCATTTTTTTCACTGCATTCTAGTTG
TGGTTTGTCCAAACTCATCAATGTATCTTATCATGTCTGGCTCTAGCTATCCCGCCCCTAACTCCGCCCA
TCCCGCCCCTAACTCCGCCCAGTTCCGCCCATTCTCCGCCCCATGGCTGACTAATTTTTTTTATTTATGC
AGAGGCCGAGGCCGCCTCGGCCTCTGAGCTATTCCAGAAGTAGTGAGGAGGCTTTTTTGGAGGCCTTTCA
AATATGTATCCGCTCATGAGACAATAACCCTGATAAATGCTTCAATAATATTGAAAAAGGAAGAGTATGA
GTATTCAACATTTCCGTGTCGCCCTTATTCCCTTTTTTGCGGCATTTTGCCTTCCTGTTTTTGCTCACCC
AGAAACGCTGGTGAAAGTAAAAGATGCTGAAGATCAGTTGGGTGCACGAGTGGGTTACATCGAACTGGAT
CTCAACAGCGGTAAGATCCTTGAGAGTTTTCGCCCCGAAGAACGTTTTCCAATGATGAGCACTTTTAAAG
TTCTGCTATGTGGCGCGGTATTATCCCGTATTGACGCCGGGCAAGAGCAACTCGGTCGCCGCATACACTA
TTCTCAGAATGACTTGGTTGAGTACTCACCAGTCACAGAAAAGCATCTTACGGATGGCATGACAGTAAGA
GAATTATGCAGTGCTGCCATAACCATGAGTGATAACACTGCGGCCAACTTACTTCTGACAACGATCGGAG
GACCGAAGGAGCTAACCGCTTTTTTGCACAACATGGGGGATCATGTAACTCGCCTTGATCGTTGGGAACC
GGAGCTGAATGAAGCCATACCAAACGACGAGCGTGACACCACGATGCCTGTAGCAATGGCAACAACGTTG
CGCAAACTATTAACTGGCGAACTACTTACTCTAGCTTCCCGGCAACAATTAATAGACTGGATGGAGGCGG
ATAAAGTTGCAGGACCACTTCTGCGCTCGGCCCTTCCGGCTGGCTGGTTTATTGCTGATAAATCTGGAGC
CGGTGAGCGTGGGTCTCGCGGTATCATTGCAGCACTGGGGCCAGATGGTAAGCCCTCCCGTATCGTAGTT
ATCTACACGACGGGGAGTCAGGCAACTATGGATGAACGAAATAGACAGATCGCTGAGATAGGTGCCTCAC
TGATTAAGCATTGGTAACTGTCAGACCAAGTTTACTCATATATACTTTAGATTGATTTAAAACTTCATTT
TTAATTTAAAAGGATCTAGGTGAAGATCCTTTTTGATAATCTCATGACCAAAATCCCTTAACGTGAGTTT
TCGTTCCACTGAGCGTCAGACCCCGTAGAAAAGATCAAAGGATCTTCTTGAGATCCTTTTTTTCTGCGCG
TAATCTGCTGCTTGCAAACAAAAAAACCACCGCTACCAGCGGTGGTTTGTTTGCCGGATCAAGAGCTACC
AACTCTTTTTCCGAAGGTAACTGGCTTCAGCAGAGCGCAGATACCAAATACTGTTCTTCTAGTGTAGCCG
TAGTTAGGCCACCACTTCAAGAACTCTGTAGCACCGCCTACATACCTCGCTCTGCTAATCCTGTTACCAG
TGGCTGCTGCCAGTGGCGATAAGTCGTGTCTTACCGGGTTGGACTCAAGACGATAGTTACCGGATAAGGC
GCAGCGGTCGGGCTGAACGGGGGGTTCGTGCACACAGCCCAGCTTGGAGCGAACGACCTACACCGAACTG
AGATACCTACAGCGTGAGCTATGAGAAAGCGCCACGCTTCCCGAAGGGAGAAAGGCGGACAGGTATCCGG
TAAGCGGCAGGGTCGGAACAGGAGAGCGCACGAGGGAGCTTCCAGGGGGAAACGCCTGGTATCTTTATAG
TCCTGTCGGGTTTCGCCACCTCTGACTTGAGCGTCGATTTTTGTGATGCTCGTCAGGGGGGCGGAGCCTA
TGGAAAAACGCCAGCAACGCGGCCTTTTTACGGTTCCTGGCCTTTTGCTGGCCTTTTGCTCACATGTTCT
TTCCTGCGTTATCCCCTGATTCTGTGGATAACCGTATTACCGCCTTTGAGTGAGCTGATACCGCTCGCCG
CAGCCGAACGACCGAGCGCAGCGAGTCAGTGAGCGAGGAAGCGGAAGAGCGCCCAATACGCAAACCGCCT
CTCCCCGCGCGTTGGCCGATTCATTAATGCAGCTGGCACGACAGGTTTCCCGACTGGAAAGCGGGCAGTG
AGCGCAACGCAATTAATGTGAGTTAGCTCACTCATTAGGCACCCCAGGCTTTACACTTTATGCTTCCGGC
TCGTATGTTGTGTGGAATTGTGAGCGGATAACAATTTCACACAGGAAACAGCTATGACCATGATTACGCC
AAGCGCGCAATTAACCCTCACTAAAGGGAACAAAAGCTGGAGCTGCAAGCTTAATGTAGTCTTATGCAAT
ACTCTTGTAGTCTTGCAACATGGTAACGATGAGTTAGCAACATGCCTTACAAGGAGAGAAAAAGCACCGT
GCATGCCGATTGGTGGAAGTAAGGTGGTACGATCGTGCCTTATTAGGAAGGCAACAGACGGGTCTGACAT
GGATTGGACGAACCACTGAATTGCCGCATTGCAGAGATATTGTATTTAAGTGCCTAGCTCGATACATAAA
C
